Addgene plasmid #8711: Stat4 pRc/CMV
Depositing lab: Jim Darnell. Publication: Stat3 and Stat4: members of the family of signal transducers and activators of transcription. Zhong Z, Wen Z, Darnell JE Jr. Proc Natl Acad Sci U S A 1994 May 24;91(11):4806-10. 10.1073/pnas.91.11.4806 PubMed 7545930.
Backbone
  Vector backbone: pRc/CMV
  Backbone manufacturer: Invitrogen
  Backbone size w/o insert (bp): 5500
  Vector type: Mammalian Expression
  Selectable markers: Neomycin (select with G418)
Growth in bacteria
  Bacterial resistance: Ampicillin, 100 μg/mL
  Growth temperature: 37°C
  Growth strain: DH5alpha
  Copy number: High Copy
Gene/Insert
  Gene/Insert name: Stat4
  Species: M. musculus (mouse)
  Insert size (bp): 2500
  GenBank ID: U06923
  Entrez Gene: Stat4
  Cloning method: Restriction Enzyme; 5′ cloning site NotI (not destroyed); 3′ cloning site ApaI (not destroyed)
  Sequencing primers: 5′ T7; 3′ SP6
Terms and licenses: Academic/Nonprofit Terms; Industry Terms: Not Available to Industry
Depositor comments: Diagnostic restriction digest with BamHI (3.1kb, 2.0kb, 1.9kb, and 0.9kb).
How to cite: Stat4 pRc/CMV was a gift from Jim Darnell (Addgene plasmid # 8711 ; http://n2t.net/addgene:8711 ; RRID:Addgene_8711)
