[The description below was written by a language model from this plasmid's Addgene catalogue record and pLannotate feature annotations shown in this document.]
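Description:
Stat4 pRc/CMV is a mammalian expression plasmid of about 8.1 kb that carries the mouse Stat4 cDNA in the commercial pRc/CMV backbone. It is propagated in E. coli from a high-copy ColE1/pUC-type origin with ampicillin selection through the β-lactamase gene. An f1 phage origin is also present, which in principle allows rescue of single-stranded DNA. For selection in mammalian cells, the backbone carries a neomycin phosphotransferase gene driven by the SV40 enhancer/early promoter and terminated by an SV40 polyadenylation signal, so stable transfectants can be selected with G418. The short annotated fragments of ble, lacI, the lac promoter/operator, bom and an HIV-1 LTR are probably backbone remnants or chance matches from automated annotation, not functional parts.

The insert of roughly 2.5 kb was cloned between NotI and ApaI sites, both retained. The annotated Stat4 coding sequence spans about 2.2 kb, and short pBluescript polylinker fragments on either side of the insert suggest it was transferred from an earlier cloning vector. Transcription is driven by the human cytomegalovirus immediate-early enhancer and promoter and terminated by the bovine growth hormone polyadenylation signal, which gives strong constitutive expression in many mammalian cell types. T7 and SP6 phage promoters flank the insert in opposite orientations. They serve as sequencing primer sites and could also support in vitro transcription. No epitope tag or reporter fusion is recorded, so the protein appears to be expressed in untagged form. STAT4 acts both as a signal transducer and as a transcriptional activator. The plasmid suits transient or stable expression of this factor for studies of STAT-family signalling, in line with the associated publication describing Stat3 and Stat4 as members of that family.
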