Features (pLannotate 1.2.2; 24 found; start..end, strand, type, name):
    117..496     +  enhancer       CMV enhancer: human cytomegalovirus immediate early enhancer
    497..700     +  promoter       CMV promoter: human cytomegalovirus (CMV) immediate early promoter
    696..729     +  LTR            5' LTR (truncated) (fragment): truncated 5' long terminal repeat (LTR) from HIV-1
    745..763     +  promoter       T7 promoter: promoter for bacteriophage T7 RNA polymerase
    844..889     +  misc_feature   MCS (fragment): pBluescript multiple cloning site
    925..3168    +  CDS            Stat4: STAT4_MOUSE - Experimental evidence at protein level: Swiss-Prot protein existence level 1. Carries out a dual function: signal transduction and activation of transcription. From Mus musculus (Mouse).
   3437..3486    +  misc_feature   MCS (fragment): pBluescript multiple cloning site
   3490..3508    -  promoter       SP6 promoter: promoter for bacteriophage SP6 RNA polymerase
   3534..3758    +  polyA_signal   bGH poly(A) signal: bovine growth hormone polyadenylation signal
   3762..3783    +  promoter       SV40 promoter (fragment): SV40 enhancer and early promoter
   3804..4232    +  rep_origin     f1 ori (sequence partly withheld): f1 bacteriophage origin of replication; arrow indicates direction of (+) strand synthesis
   4318..4336    -  misc_feature   MCS (fragment): pUC18/19 multiple cloning site
   4345..4674    +  promoter       SV40 promoter: SV40 enhancer and early promoter
   4741..5532    +  CDS            neo: KKA2_KLEPN - Also known as kan, nptII. Experimental evidence at protein level: Swiss-Prot protein existence level 1. Resistance to kanamycin, neomycin, paromomycin, ribostamycin, butirosin and gentamicin B. From Klebsiella pneumoniae.
   5556..5714    +  CDS            ble (fragment): BLE_KLEPN - Experimental evidence at protein level: Swiss-Prot protein existence level 1. Binding protein with a strong affinity to the bleomycin family of antibiotics. Binds to CL990; an antimitotic-antibiotic compound. From Klebsiella pneumoniae.
   5709..5843    +  polyA_signal   SV40 poly(A) signal: SV40 polyadenylation signal
   5898..5914    -  protein_bind   lac operator: The lac repressor binds to the lac operator to inhibit transcription in E. coli. This inhibition can be relieved by adding lactose or isopropyl-β-D-thiogalactopyranoside (IPTG). lac repressor encoded by lacI
   5922..5952    -  promoter       lac promoter: promoter for the E. coli lac operon
   5967..5988    -  protein_bind   CAP binding site: CAP binding activates transcription in the presence of cAMP. E. coli catabolite activator protein
   6001..6093    -  CDS            lacI (fragment): lac repressor; lacI; The lac repressor binds to the lac operator to inhibit transcription in E. coli. This inhibition can be relieved by adding lactose or isopropyl-β-D-thiogalactopyranoside (IPTG).
   6276..6864    -  rep_origin     ori: high-copy-number ColE1/pMB1/pBR322/pUC origin of replication
   7035..7895    -  CDS            AmpR: β-lactamase; bla; confers resistance to ampicillin, carbenicillin, and related antibiotics
   7896..8000    -  promoter       AmpR promoter: bla
   8059..8111    -  misc_feature   bom (fragment): basis of mobility region from pBR322
>Addgene plasmid #8711 | Stat4 pRc/CMV | addgene full sequence | sequence record 150366 | Addgene NGS results
CGCGAGCAAAATTTAAGCTACAACAAGGCAAGGCTTGACCGACAATTGCATGAAGAATCTGCTTAGGGTT
AGGCGTTTTGCGCTGCTTCGCGATGTACGGGCCAGATATACGCGTTGACATTGATTATTGACTAGTTATT
AATAGTAATCAATTACGGGGTCATTAGTTCATAGCCCATATATGGAGTTCCGCGTTACATAACTTACGGT
AAATGGCCCGCCTGGCTGACCGCCCAACGACCCCCGCCCATTGACGTCAATAATGACGTATGTTCCCATA
GTAACGCCAATAGGGACTTTCCATTGACGTCAATGGGTGGAGTATTTACGGTAAACTGCCCACTTGGCAG
TACATCAAGTGTATCATATGCCAAGTACGCCCCCTATTGACGTCAATGACGGTAAATGGCCCGCCTGGCA
TTATGCCCAGTACATGACCTTATGGGACTTTCCTACTTGGCAGTACATCTACGTATTAGTCATCGCTATT
ACCATGGTGATGCGGTTTTGGCAGTACATCAATGGGCGTGGATAGCGGTTTGACTCACGGGGATTTCCAA
GTCTCCACCCCATTGACGTCAATGGGAGTTTGTTTTGGCACCAAAATCAACGGGACTTTCCAAAATGTCG
TAACAACTCCGCCCCATTGACGCAAATGGGCGGTAGGCGTGTACGGTGGGAGGTCTATATAAGCAGAGCT
CTCTGGCTAACTAGAGAACCCACTGCTTACTGGCTTATCGAAATTAATACGACTCACTATAGGGAGACCC
AAGCTTGGTACCGAGCTCGGATCCACTAGTAACGGCCGCCAGTGTGCTGGAATTCTGCAGATATCCATCA
CACTGGCGGCCGCTCTAGAACTAGTGGATCCCCCGGGCTGCAGGAATTCCTGCCACTACCTGGACGGAGA
GAGAGAGAGCCAGCATGTCTCAGTGGAATCAAGTCCAACAATTAGAAATCAAGTTTTTGGAGCAAGTAGA
TCAGTTCTATGATGACAACTTTCCTATGGAAATCCGGCATCTGCTAGCTCAGTGGATTGAGACTCAAGAC
TGGGAAGTAGCTTCTAACAATGAAACTATGGCAACAATTCTGCTTCAAAACTTACTAATACAATTGGATG
AACAGTTGGGGCGGGTTTCCAAAGAAAAAAATCTGCTATTGATTCACAATCTAAAGAGAATTAGAAAAGT
TCTTCAGGGCAAGTTTCATGGAAATCCAATGCATGTAGCTGTGGTAATTTCAAATTGCTTAAGGGAAGAG
AGGAGAATATTGGCTGCAGCCAACATGCCTATCCAGGGACCTCTGGAGAAATCCTTACAGAGTTCTTCAG
TTTCTGAAAGACAAAGGAATGTGGAACACAAAGTGTCTGCCATTAAAAACAGTGTGCAGATGACAGAACA
AGATACCAAATACTTAGAAGACCTGCAAGATGAGTTTGACTACAGGTATAAAACAATTCAGACAATGGAT
CAGGGTGACAAAAACAGTATCCTGGTGAACCAGGAAGTTTTGACGCTGCAAGAAATGCTTAATAGTCTGG
ACTTCAAGAGAAAGGAAGCACTCAGTAAGATGACGCAGATAGTGAACGAGACAGACCTGCTCATGAACAG
CATGCTTCTAGAAGAGCTGCAGGACTGGAAAAAGCGGCAGCAGATTGCCTGCATTGGTGGCCCGCTCCAC
AATGGGCTGGACCAGCTTCAGAACTGCTTTACCCTACTGGCAGAGAGTCTTTTCCAACTCAGACAGCAAC
TGGAGAAACTACAGGAGCAATCTACTAAAATGACCTATGAAGGGGATCCCATCCCTGCTCAAAGAGCACA
CCTCCTGGAAAGAGCTACCTTCCTGATCTACAACCTTTTCAAGAACTCATTTGTGGTCGAGCGACAGCCA
TGCATGCCAACGCACCCTCAGAGGCCGATGGTACTTAAAACCCTCATTCAGTTCACTGTAAAACTGAGAT
TACTAATAAAATTGCCGGAACTAAACTATCAGGTGAAAGTAAAGGCGTCCATTGACAAGAATGTTTCAAC
TCTAAGCAATAGAAGATTTGTGCTTTGTGGAACTCACGTCAAAGCTATGTCCAGTGAGGAATCTTCCAAT
GGGAGCCTCTCAGTGGAGTTTAGACATTTGCAACCCAAGGAGATGAAGTGCAGTACTGGGAGTAAAGGAA
ACGAGGGCTGCCACATGGTGACAGAGGAGTTGCATTCCATAACCTTTGAGACCCAGATCTGCCTCTATGG
CCTCACCATTAACCTAGAGACCAGCTCATTACCTGTCGTGATGATTTCTAATGTCAGCCAACTACCTAAT
GCATGGGCATCCATCATTTGGTACAATGTATCAACTAACGACTCCCAGAACTTGGTTTTCTTTAATAACC
CTCCATCTGTCACTTTGGGCCAACTCCTGGAAGTGATGAGCTGGCAATTTTCATCCTATGTCGGTCGTGG
CCTTAATTCAGAGCAGCTCAACATGCTGGCAGAGAAGCTCACAGTTCAGTCTAACTACAATGATGGTCAC
CTCACCTGGGCCAAGTTCTGCAAGGAACATTTGCCTGGCAAAACATTTACCTTCTGGACTTGGCTTGAAG
CAATATTGGACCTAATTAAAAAACATATTCTTCCCCTCTGGATTGATGGGTACATCATGGGATTTGTTAG
TAAAGAGAAGGAACGGCTTCTGCTCAAAGATAAAATGCCTGGGACATTTTTGTTAAGATTCAGTGAGAGC
CATCTTGGAGGGATAACCTTCACCTGGGTGGACCAATCTGAAAATGGAGAAGTGAGATTCCACTCTGTAG
AACCCTACAACAAAGGGAGACTGTCGGCTCTGCCGTTCGCTGACATCCTGCGAGACTACAAGGTTATCAT
GGCTGAAAACATCCCTGAAAACCCTCTGAAGTACCTCTACCCTGACATTCCCAAAGACAAAGCCTTTGGC
AAACACTACAGCTCCCAGCCGTGCGAAGTCTCAAGACCAACCGAACGGGGAGACAAGGGTTACGTCCCCT
CTGTTTTTATCCCCATTTCAACAATCCGAAGCGATTCCACGGAGCCACAATCTCCTTCAGACCTTCTCCC
CATGTCTCCAAGTGCATATGCTGTGCTGAGAGAAAACCTGAGCCCAACGACAATTGAAACTGCAATGAAT
TCCCCATATTCTGCTGAATGACGGTGCAAACGGACACTTTAAAGAAGGAAGCAGATGAAACTGGAGAGTG
TTCTTTACCATAGATCACAATTTATTTCTTCGGCTTTGTAAATACCAGTTTCTAGAAAATGGTAGGAAGT
TGGAAGCTCTCTTCTCACTTGGTGCCACTCCCAGCAAGGAGCGCTGTGACTAAAATGCTAAAAAACCTGC
AAGAAAAGACAGCTTTAAGAAACCAGTGTTGGTAACAATATAACAGAGGACTCCTTTGAAAAAAAAAAAA
AAAAAAAGGAATTCGATATCAAGCTTATCGATACCGTCGACCTCGAGGGGGGGCCCTATTCTATAGTGTC
ACCTAAATGCTAGAGCTCGCTGATCAGCCTCGACTGTGCCTTCTAGTTGCCAGCCATCTGTTGTTTGCCC
CTCCCCCGTGCCTTCCTTGACCCTGGAAGGTGCCACTCCCACTGTCCTTTCCTAATAAAATGAGGAAATT
GCATCGCATTGTCTGAGTAGGTGTCATTCTATTCTGGGGGGTGGGGTGGGGCAGGACAGCAAGGGGGAGG
ATTGGGAAGACAATAGCAGGCATGCTGGGGATGCGGTGGGCTCTATGGCTTCTGAGGCGGAAAGAACCAG
CTGGGGCTCGAGGGGGGATCCCC
[124 nt withheld, positions 3804-3927]
C
[91 nt withheld, positions 3929-4019]
A
[49 nt withheld, positions 4021-4069]
CCTTTGACGTTGGAGTCCACGTTCTTT
[37 nt withheld, positions 4097-4133]
ACCCTATCTCGGTCTATTCTTTTGATTTATAAGGGATTTTGCCGATTTCGGCCTATTGGTTAAAAAATGA
GCTGATTTAACAAAAATTTAACGCGAATTTTAACAAAATATTAACGCTTACAATTTAAATATTTGCTTAT
ACAATCT
[37 nt withheld, positions 4281-4317]
GGGTACCGAGCTCGAATTCTGTGGAATGTGTGTCAGTTAGGGTGTGGAAAGTCCCCAGGCTCCCCAGCAG
GCAGAAGTATGCAAAGCATGCATCTCAATTAGTCAGCAACCAGGTGTGGAAAGTCCCCAGGCTCCCCAGC
AGGCAGAAGTATGCAAAGCATGCATCTCAATTAGTCAGCAACCATAGTCCCGCCCCTAACTCCGCCCATC
CCGCCCCTAACTCCGCCCAGTTCCGCCCATTCTCCGCCCCATGGCTGACTAATTTTTTTTATTTATGCAG
AGGCCGAGGCCGCCTCGGCCTCTGAGCTATTCCAGAAGTAGTGAGGAGGCTTTTTTGGAGGCCTAGGCTT
TTGCAAAAAGCTCCCGGGAGCTTGGATATCCATTTTCGGATCTGATCAAGAGACAGGATGAGGATCGTTT
CGCATGATTGAACAAGATGGATTGCACGCAGGTTCTCCGGCCGCTTGGGTGGAGAGGCTATTCGGCTATG
ACTGGGCACAACAGACAATCGGCTGCTCTGATGCCGCCGTGTTCCGGCTGTCAGCGCAGGGGCGCCCGGT
TCTTTTTGTCAAGACCGACCTGTCCGGTGCCCTGAATGAACTGCAGGACGAGGCAGCGCGGCTATCGTGG
CTGGCCACGACGGGCGTTCCTTGCGCAGCTGTGCTCGACGTTGTCACTGAAGCGGGAAGGGACTGGCTGC
TATTGGGCGAAGTGCCGGGGCAGGATCTCCTGTCATCTCACCTTGCTCCTGCCGAGAAAGTATCCATCAT
GGCTGATGCAATGCGGCGGCTGCATACGCTTGATCCGGCTACCTGCCCATTCGACCACCAAGCGAAACAT
CGCATCGAGCGAGCACGTACTCGGATGGAAGCCGGTCTTGTCGATCAGGATGATCTGGACGAAGAGCATC
AGGGGCTCGCGCCAGCCGAACTGTTCGCCAGGCTCAAGGCGCGCATGCCCGACGGCGAGGATCTCGTCGT
GACCCATGGCGATGCCTGCTTGCCGAATATCATGGTGGAAAATGGCCGCTTTTCTGGATTCATCGACTGT
GGCCGGCTGGGTGTGGCGGACCGCTATCAGGACATAGCGTTGGCTACCCGTGATATTGCTGAAGAGCTTG
GCGGCGAATGGGCTGACCGCTTCCTCGTGCTTTACGGTATCGCCGCTCCCGATTCGCAGCGCATCGCCTT
CTATCGCCTTCTTGACGAGTTCTTCTGAGCGGGACTCTGGGGTTCGAAATGACCGACCAAGCGACGCCCA
ACCTGCCATCACGAGATTTCGATTCCACCGCCGCCTTCTATGAAAGGTTGGGCTTCGGAATCGTTTTCCG
GGACGCCGGCTGGATGATCCTCCAGCGCGGGGATCTCATGCTGGAGTTCTTCGCCCACCCCAACTTGTTT
ATTGCAGCTTATAATGGTTACAAATAAAGCAATAGCATCACAAATTTCACAAATAAAGCATTTTTTTCAC
TGCATTCTAGTTGTGGTTTGTCCAAACTCATCAATGTATCTTATCATGTCTGGATCCGTCGACCTCGAGA
GCTTGGCGTAATCATGGTCATAGCTGTTTCCTGTGTGAAATTGTTATCCGCTCACAATTCCACACAACAT
ACGAGCCGGAAGCATAAAGTGTAAAGCCTGGGGTGCCTAATGAGTGAGCTAACTCACATTAATTGCGTTG
CGCTCACTGCCCGCTTTCCAGTCGGGAAACCTGTCGTGCCAGCTGCATTAATGAATCGGCCAACGCGCGG
GGAGAGGCGGTTTGCGTATTGGGCGCTCTTCCGCTTCCTCGCTCACTGACTCGCTGCGCTCGGTCGTTCG
GCTGCGGCGAGCGGTATCAGCTCACTCAAAGGCGGTAATACGGTTATCCACAGAATCAGGGGATAACGCA
GGAAAGAACATGTGAGCAAAAGGCCAGCAAAAGGCCAGGAACCGTAAAAAGGCCGCGTTGCTGGCGTTTT
TCCATAGGCTCCGCCCCCCTGACGAGCATCACAAAAATCGACGCTCAAGTCAGAGGTGGCGAAACCCGAC
AGGACTATAAAGATACCAGGCGTTTCCCCCTGGAAGCTCCCTCGTGCGCTCTCCTGTTCCGACCCTGCCG
CTTACCGGATACCTGTCCGCCTTTCTCCCTTCGGGAAGCGTGGCGCTTTCTCATAGCTCACGCTGTAGGT
ATCTCAGTTCGGTGTAGGTCGTTCGCTCCAAGCTGGGCTGTGTGCACGAACCCCCCGTTCAGCCCGACCG
CTGCGCCTTATCCGGTAACTATCGTCTTGAGTCCAACCCGGTAAGACACGACTTATCGCCACTGGCAGCA
GCCACTGGTAACAGGATTAGCAGAGCGAGGTATGTAGGCGGTGCTACAGAGTTCTTGAAGTGGTGGCCTA
ACTACGGCTACACTAGAAGAACAGTATTTGGTATCTGCGCTCTGCTGAAGCCAGTTACCTTCGGAAAAAG
AGTTGGTAGCTCTTGATCCGGCAAACAAACCACCGCTGGTAGCGGTGGTTTTTTTGTTTGCAAGCAGCAG
ATTACGCGCAGAAAAAAAGGATCTCAAGAAGATCCTTTGATCTTTTCTACGGGGTCTGACGCTCAGTGGA
ACGAAAACTCACGTTAAGGGATTTTGGTCATGAGATTATCAAAAAGGATCTTCACCTAGATCCTTTTAAA
TTAAAAATGAAGTTTTAAATCAATCTAAAGTATATATGAGTAAACTTGGTCTGACAGTTACCAATGCTTA
ATCAGTGAGGCACCTATCTCAGCGATCTGTCTATTTCGTTCATCCATAGTTGCCTGACTCCCCGTCGTGT
AGATAACTACGATACGGGAGGGCTTACCATCTGGCCCCAGTGCTGCAATGATACCGCGAGACCCACGCTC
ACCGGCTCCAGATTTATCAGCAATAAACCAGCCAGCCGGAAGGGCCGAGCGCAGAAGTGGTCCTGCAACT
TTATCCGCCTCCATCCAGTCTATTAATTGTTGCCGGGAAGCTAGAGTAAGTAGTTCGCCAGTTAATAGTT
TGCGCAACGTTGTTGCCATTGCTACAGGCATCGTGGTGTCACGCTCGTCGTTTGGTATGGCTTCATTCAG
CTCCGGTTCCCAACGATCAAGGCGAGTTACATGATCCCCCATGTTGTGCAAAAAAGCGGTTAGCTCCTTC
GGTCCTCCGATCGTTGTCAGAAGTAAGTTGGCCGCAGTGTTATCACTCATGGTTATGGCAGCACTGCATA
ATTCTCTTACTGTCATGCCATCCGTAAGATGCTTTTCTGTGACTGGTGAGTACTCAACCAAGTCATTCTG
AGAATAGTGTATGCGGCGACCGAGTTGCTCTTGCCCGGCGTCAATACGGGATAATACCGCGCCACATAGC
AGAACTTTAAAAGTGCTCATCATTGGAAAACGTTCTTCGGGGCGAAAACTCTCAAGGATCTTACCGCTGT
TGAGATCCAGTTCGATGTAACCCACTCGTGCACCCAACTGATCTTCAGCATCTTTTACTTTCACCAGCGT
TTCTGGGTGAGCAAAAACAGGAAGGCAAAATGCCGCAAAAAAGGGAATAAGGGCGACACGGAAATGTTGA
ATACTCATACTCTTCCTTTTTCAATATTATTGAAGCATTTATCAGGGTTATTGTCTCATGAGCGGATACA
TATTTGAATGTATTTAGAAAAATAAACAAATAGGGGTTCCGCGCACATTTCCCCGAAAAGTGCCACCTGA
CGTCGACGGATCGGGAGATCTCCCGATCCCCTATGGTGCACTCTCAGTACAATCTGCTCTGATGCCGCAT
AGTTAAGCCAGTATCTGCTCCCTGCTTGTGTGTTGGAGGTCGCTGAGTAGTG
